>Addgene plasmid #178107 | ATP1A1_G8_MTOR_Nick_Exon-53_Dual_sgRNA | addgene full sequence | sequence record 350194 | Addgene NGS Result
GACGTCGCTAGCTGTACAGTGAGGGCCTATTTCCCATGATTCCTTCATATTTGCATATACGATACAAGGC
TGTTAGAGAGATAATTAGAATTAATTTGACTGTAAACACAAAGATATTAGTACAAAATACGTGACGTAGA
AAGTAATAATTTCTTGGGTAGTTTGCAGTTTTAAAATTATGTTTTAAAATGGACTATCATATGCTTACCG
TAACTTGAAAGTATTTCGATTTCTTGGCTTTATATATCTTGTGGAAAGGACGAAACACCGCAGTGCCCAA
GTCAATGCAGGTTTTAGAGCTAGAAATAGCAAGTTAAAATAAGGCTAGTCCGTTATCAACTTGAAAAAGT
GGCACCGAGTCGGTGCTTTTTTGTTTTAGAGCTAGAAATAGCAAGTTAAAATAAGGCTAGTCCGTTTTTA
GCGCGTGCGCCAATTCTGCAGACAAATGGCGTCGACTGGATCCGGTACCAAGGTCGGGCAGGAAGAGGGC
CTATTTCCCATGATTCCTTCATATTTGCATATACGATACAAGGCTGTTAGAGAGATAATTAGAATTAATT
TGACTGTAAACACAAAGATATTAGTACAAAATACGTGACGTAGAAAGTAATAATTTCTTGGGTAGTTTGC
AGTTTTAAAATTATGTTTTAAAATGGACTATCATATGCTTACCGTAACTTGAAAGTATTTCGATTTCTTG
GCTTTATATATCTTGTGGAAAGGACGAAACACCGCAGCACCTCCATCACTGTGGTTTTAGAGCTAGAAAT
AGCAAGTTAAAATAAGGCTAGTCCGTTATCAACTTGAAAAAGTGGCACCGAGTCGGTGCTTTTTTGTTTT
AGAGCTAGAAATAGCAAGTTAAAATAAGGCTAGTCCGTTTTTAGCGCGTGCGCCAATTCTGCAGACAAAT
GGCTCTAGTAAGCTTGGCGTAATCATGGTCATAGCTGTTTCCTGTGTGAAATTGTTATCCGCTCACAATT
CCACACAACATACGAGCCGGAAGCATAAAGTGTAAAGCCTGGGGTGCCTAATGAGTGAGCTAACTCACAT
TAATTGCGTTGCGCTCACTGCCCGCTTTCCAGTCGGGAAACCTGTCGTGCCAGCTGCATTAATGAATCGG
CCAACGCGCGGGGAGAGGCGGTTTGCGTATTGGGCGCTCTTCCGCTTCCTCGCTCACTGACTCGCTGCGC
TCGGTCGTTCGGCTGCGGCGAGCGGTATCAGCTCACTCAAAGGCGGTAATACGGTTATCCACAGAATCAG
GGGATAACGCAGGAAAGAACATGTGAGCAAAAGGCCAGCAAAAGGCCAGGAACCGTAAAAAGGCCGCGTT
GCTGGCGTTTTTCCATAGGCTCCGCCCCCCTGACGAGCATCACAAAAATCGACGCTCAAGTCAGAGGTGG
CGAAACCCGACAGGACTATAAAGATACCAGGCGTTTCCCCCTGGAAGCTCCCTCGTGCGCTCTCCTGTTC
CGACCCTGCCGCTTACCGGATACCTGTCCGCCTTTCTCCCTTCGGGAAGCGTGGCGCTTTCTCATAGCTC
ACGCTGTAGGTATCTCAGTTCGGTGTAGGTCGTTCGCTCCAAGCTGGGCTGTGTGCACGAACCCCCCGTT
CAGCCCGACCGCTGCGCCTTATCCGGTAACTATCGTCTTGAGTCCAACCCGGTAAGACACGACTTATCGC
CACTGGCAGCAGCCACTGGTAACAGGATTAGCAGAGCGAGGTATGTAGGCGGTGCTACAGAGTTCTTGAA
GTGGTGGCCTAACTACGGCTACACTAGAAGAACAGTATTTGGTATCTGCGCTCTGCTGAAGCCAGTTACC
TTCGGAAAAAGAGTTGGTAGCTCTTGATCCGGCAAACAAACCACCGCTGGTAGCGGTGGTTTTTTTGTTT
GCAAGCAGCAGATTACGCGCAGAAAAAAAGGATCTCAAGAAGATCCTTTGATCTTTTCTACGGGGTCTGA
CGCTCAGTGGAACGAAAACTCACGTTAAGGGATTTTGGTCATGAGATTATCAAAAAGGATCTTCACCTAG
ATCCTTTTAAATTAAAAATGAAGTTTTAAATCAATCTAAAGTATATATGAGTAAACTTGGTCTGACAGTT
ACCAATGCTTAATCAGTGAGGCACCTATCTCAGCGATCTGTCTATTTCGTTCATCCATAGTTGCCTGACT
CCCCGTCGTGTAGATAACTACGATACGGGAGGGCTTACCATCTGGCCCCAGTGCTGCAATGATACCGCGA
GACCCACGCTCACCGGCTCCAGATTTATCAGCAATAAACCAGCCAGCCGGAAGGGCCGAGCGCAGAAGTG
GTCCTGCAACTTTATCCGCCTCCATCCAGTCTATTAATTGTTGCCGGGAAGCTAGAGTAAGTAGTTCGCC
AGTTAATAGTTTGCGCAACGTTGTTGCCATTGCTACAGGCATCGTGGTGTCACGCTCGTCGTTTGGTATG
GCTTCATTCAGCTCCGGTTCCCAACGATCAAGGCGAGTTACATGATCCCCCATGTTGTGCAAAAAAGCGG
TTAGCTCCTTCGGTCCTCCGATCGTTGTCAGAAGTAAGTTGGCCGCAGTGTTATCACTCATGGTTATGGC
AGCACTGCATAATTCTCTTACTGTCATGCCATCCGTAAGATGCTTTTCTGTGACTGGTGAGTACTCAACC
AAGTCATTCTGAGAATAGTGTATGCGGCGACCGAGTTGCTCTTGCCCGGCGTCAATACGGGATAATACCG
CGCCACATAGCAGAACTTTAAAAGTGCTCATCATTGGAAAACGTTCTTCGGGGCGAAAACTCTCAAGGAT
CTTACCGCTGTTGAGATCCAGTTCGATGTAACCCACTCGTGCACCCAACTGATCTTCAGCATCTTTTACT
TTCACCAGCGTTTCTGGGTGAGCAAAAACAGGAAGGCAAAATGCCGCAAAAAAGGGAATAAGGGCGACAC
GGAAATGTTGAATACTCATACTCTTCCTTTTTCAATATTATTGAAGCATTTATCAGGGTTATTGTCTCAT
GAGCGGATACATATTTGAATGTATTTAGAAAAATAAACAAATAGGGGTTCCGCGCACATTTCCCCGAAAA
GTGCCACCT
Features (pLannotate 1.2.2; 13 found; start..end, strand, type, name):
     21..261     +  promoter       U6 promoter: RNA polymerase III promoter for human U6 snRNA
    291..366     +  misc_RNA       gRNA scaffold: guide RNA scaffold for the Streptococcus pyogenes CRISPR/Cas9 system
    373..416     +  misc_RNA       gRNA scaffold (fragment): guide RNA scaffold for the Streptococcus pyogenes CRISPR/Cas9 system
    485..725     +  promoter       U6 promoter: RNA polymerase III promoter for human U6 snRNA
    754..829     +  misc_RNA       gRNA scaffold: guide RNA scaffold for the Streptococcus pyogenes CRISPR/Cas9 system
    836..879     +  misc_RNA       gRNA scaffold (fragment): guide RNA scaffold for the Streptococcus pyogenes CRISPR/Cas9 system
    962..978     -  protein_bind   lac operator: The lac repressor binds to the lac operator to inhibit transcription in E. coli. This inhibition can be relieved by adding lactose or isopropyl-β-D-thiogalactopyranoside (IPTG). lac repressor encoded by lacI
    986..1016    -  promoter       lac promoter: promoter for the E. coli lac operon
   1031..1052    -  protein_bind   CAP binding site: CAP binding activates transcription in the presence of cAMP. E. coli catabolite activator protein
   1065..1157    -  CDS            lacI (fragment): lac repressor; lacI; The lac repressor binds to the lac operator to inhibit transcription in E. coli. This inhibition can be relieved by adding lactose or isopropyl-β-D-thiogalactopyranoside (IPTG).
   1340..1928    -  rep_origin     ori: high-copy-number ColE1/pMB1/pBR322/pUC origin of replication
   2099..2959    -  CDS            AmpR: β-lactamase; bla; confers resistance to ampicillin, carbenicillin, and related antibiotics
   2960..3064    -  promoter       AmpR promoter: bla
