[The description below was written by a language model from this plasmid's Addgene catalogue record and pLannotate feature annotations shown in this document.]
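Description:
ATP1A1_G8_MTOR_Nick_Exon-53_Dual_sgRNA is a small (about 3.1 kb) pUC19-based plasmid for transient delivery of two CRISPR guide RNAs into human cells. It is used as a control vector in a marker-free co-selection scheme for PE3 prime editing. In E. coli it is maintained at high copy through the ColE1/pUC origin and selected with ampicillin via the β-lactamase gene and its native promoter. Remnants of the pUC19 lac region (lac promoter, operator, CAP site and a short lacI fragment) lie next to the insert and have no stated role in the design. The plasmid carries no mammalian selection marker and no Cas9 or prime editor coding sequence, so the editor must be supplied separately.

The payload consists of two tandem, same-orientation cassettes, each with its own human U6 RNA polymerase III promoter driving a spacer joined to a Streptococcus pyogenes Cas9 guide RNA scaffold. A short additional scaffold-like fragment is annotated just after each full scaffold. One cassette expresses the ATP1A1 G8 sgRNA and the other the MTOR exon-53 nicking sgRNA. The feature table does not annotate the spacers themselves, so the order of the two guides cannot be confirmed from it.

In PE3, a conventional sgRNA of this kind directs a nick to the non-edited strand to improve installation of the edit written by a pegRNA. According to the depositor, this vector derives from ATP1A1_G8_Dual_sgRNA and serves as a positive control for co-targeting ATP1A1 (T804N) and MTOR. This allows co-selection for the hyperactivating MTOR E2419K mutation. The corresponding pegRNAs are not encoded on this plasmid.
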