Addgene plasmid #178107: ATP1A1_G8_MTOR_Nick_Exon-53_Dual_sgRNA
Purpose: Control vector for coselection for PE3 in human cells. Tandem expression of ATP1A1 G8 and MTOR Nick exon-53 sgRNAs from two independent U6 promoters.
Depositing lab: Yannick Doyon. Publication: Marker-free co-selection for successive rounds of prime editing in human cells. Levesque S, Mayorga D, Fiset JP, Goupil C, Duringer A, Loiselle A, Bouchard E, Agudelo D, Doyon Y. Nat Commun. 2022 Oct 7;13(1):5909. doi: 10.1038/s41467-022-33669-z. PubMed 36207338.
Backbone
  Vector backbone: pUC19
  Total vector size (bp): 3089
  Vector type: Mammalian Expression, CRISPR ; Prime editing
Growth in bacteria
  Bacterial resistance: Ampicillin, 100 μg/mL
  Growth temperature: 37°C
  Growth strain: DH5alpha
  Copy number: High Copy
Gene/Insert
  Gene/Insert name: ATP1A1 G8 + MTOR nick exon-53 sgRNAs
  Species: H. sapiens (human)
  Promoter: Tandem U6 promoters
  Cloning method: Restriction Enzyme; 5′ cloning site BsrGI (not destroyed); 3′ cloning site SalI (not destroyed)
  Sequencing primers: 5′ CAGGGTTATTGTCTCATGAGCGG; 3′ TGAGCGAGGAAGCGGAAGAG
Terms and licenses: Academic/Nonprofit Terms; Industry Terms: Not Available to Industry
Depositor comments: Control PE3 nick sgRNAs vector derived from ATP1A1_G8_Dual_sgRNA. This vector can be used as a positive control for prime editing (PE3) to co-target ATP1A1 (T804N) and MTOR to perform coselection for MTOR hyperactivating mutation E2419K. Please visit https://doi.org/10.1101/2021.11.02.464583 for bioRxiv preprint.
How to cite: ATP1A1_G8_MTOR_Nick_Exon-53_Dual_sgRNA was a gift from Yannick Doyon (Addgene plasmid # 178107 ; http://n2t.net/addgene:178107 ; RRID:Addgene_178107)
